Addgene plasmid #129056: pSpdCas9-huTET1CD-T2A-mCherry(PX458)-SgmouseTSDR-4
Purpose: targeted DNA demethylation_mouse_TSDR, expression of dCas9-huTET1CD-T2A-mCherry and sgRNA4 targeting mouse TSDR
Depositing lab: Julia K Polansky. Depositing organization: Charite Universitaetsmedizin Berlin. Publication: Targeted De-Methylation of the FOXP3-TSDR Is Sufficient to Induce Physiological FOXP3 Expression but Not a Functional Treg Phenotype. Kressler C, Gasparoni G, Nordstrom K, Hamo D, Salhab A, Dimitropoulos C, Tierling S, Reinke P, Volk HD, Walter J, Hamann A, Polansky JK. Front Immunol. 2021 Jan 7;11:609891. doi: 10.3389/fimmu.2020.609891. eCollection 2020. PubMed 33488615.
Backbone
  Vector backbone: PX458
  Backbone manufacturer: Feng Zhang (Addgene plasmid # 48138)
  Vector type: Mammalian Expression
Growth in bacteria
  Bacterial resistance: Ampicillin, 100 μg/mL
  Growth temperature: 37°C
  Growth strain: DH5alpha
  Copy number: Unknown
Gene/Insert
  Gene/Insert name: dCas9-huTET1CD, SgRNA4 (mouseTSDR) (alt name: dCas9-huTET1CD-T2A-mCherry)
  gRNA/shRNA sequence: TGTGGTAGGTGACGTCCATC
  Species: Synthetic
  Mutation: dCas9 (D10A;H840A)
  Promoter: CbH (for dCas9-huTET1CD-T2A-EGFP) U6 (for sgRNA)
  Tag / fusion protein: HA-Tag, NLS (N terminal on insert); T2A-mCherry (C terminal on backbone)
  Cloning method: Restriction Enzyme; 5′ cloning site Unknown (unknown if destroyed); 3′ cloning site Unknown (unknown if destroyed)
  Sequencing primers: 5′ SgRNA-cloning-site: hU6-F (GAGGGCCTATTTCCCATGATT)
Resource information
  A portion of this plasmid was derived from a plasmid made by: mCherry (BbsI removed) from Nicola Patron (Addgene plasmid # 50316); HA tag-NLS-dCas9 from Rudolf Jaenisch (Addgene plasmid # 48223); huTET1CD from Keith Joung (Addgene plasmid # 49236)
Terms and licenses: Academic/Nonprofit Terms; Industry Terms: Not Available to Industry
How to cite: pSpdCas9-huTET1CD-T2A-mCherry(PX458)-SgmouseTSDR-4 was a gift from Julia K Polansky (Addgene plasmid # 129056 ; http://n2t.net/addgene:129056 ; RRID:Addgene_129056)
