[The description below was written by a language model from this plasmid's Addgene catalogue record and pLannotate feature annotations shown in this document.]
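Description:
pSpdCas9-huTET1CD-T2A-mCherry(PX458)-SgmouseTSDR-4 is a mammalian expression plasmid of about 11.4 kb, built on the PX458 all-in-one CRISPR backbone, for targeted DNA demethylation of the mouse TSDR (the Treg-specific demethylated region of the Foxp3 locus, as the associated publication title indicates). It is propagated in E. coli through a high-copy ColE1/pUC-type origin and selected with ampicillin via the bla gene. The backbone also carries an f1/M13 phage origin and a single AAV2 ITR, which on its own does not make the plasmid an AAV packaging vector.

Two expression units sit side by side. A human U6 RNA polymerase III promoter drives a single guide RNA, made up of the fourth TSDR-directed spacer joined to the S. pyogenes gRNA scaffold. Downstream, the CBh promoter (CMV enhancer, chicken β-actin promoter and hybrid intron) drives one open reading frame that ends at a bGH polyadenylation signal. This encodes an N-terminal HA tag and NLS, catalytically dead Cas9 (D10A and H840A), the catalytic domain of human TET1 flanked by nucleoplasmin NLS sequences, and T2A-mCherry. The guide brings dCas9 to the TSDR without cutting the DNA. There the tethered TET1 dioxygenase oxidises 5-methylcytosine to start active demethylation. The T2A peptide releases mCherry as a separate protein, so transfected cells can be identified or sorted by red fluorescence. The catalogue promoter field mentions EGFP, but the plasmid name and both feature tables show mCherry. The depositor and sequencing-derived records differ by only one nucleotide in length and annotate the same features.

The construct is used for epigenetic editing experiments that test whether TSDR demethylation induces Foxp3 expression.
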