Features (pLannotate 1.2.2; 21 found; start..end, strand, type, name):
      1..241     +  promoter       U6 promoter: RNA polymerase III promoter for human U6 snRNA
    271..346     +  misc_RNA       gRNA scaffold: guide RNA scaffold for the Streptococcus pyogenes CRISPR/Cas9 system
    353..396     +  misc_RNA       gRNA scaffold (fragment): guide RNA scaffold for the Streptococcus pyogenes CRISPR/Cas9 system
    443..728     +  enhancer       CMV enhancer: human cytomegalovirus immediate early enhancer; contains an 18-bp deletion relative to the standard CMV enhancer
    730..1007    +  promoter       chicken β-actin promoter: No description available
   1008..1236    +  intron         hybrid intron: hybrid between chicken β-actin (CBA) and minute virus of mice (MMV) introns (Gray et al., 2011)
   1257..1284    +  CDS            3xHA (fragment): three tandem HA epitope tags
   1317..5417    +  CDS            Cas9: Cas9 (Csn1) endonuclease from the Streptococcus pyogenes Type II CRISPR/Cas system generates RNA-guided double strand breaks in DNA
   5418..5451    +  CDS            nucleoplasmin NLS (fragment): bipartite nuclear localization signal from nucleoplasmin
   5463..7616    +  CDS            TET1 (fragment): TET1_HUMAN - Also known as CXXC6, KIAA1676, LCX. Experimental evidence at protein level: Swiss-Prot protein existence level 1. Dioxygenase that catalyzes the conversion of the modified genomic base 5-methylcytosine (5mC) into 5-hydroxymethylcytosine (5hmC) and plays a key role in active DNA demethylation. Also mediates subsequent conversion of 5hmC into 5-formylcytosine (5fC), and conversion of 5fC to 5-carboxylcytosine (5caC). Conversion of 5mC into 5hmC, 5fC and 5caC probably constitutes the first step in cytosine demethylation. Methylation at the C5 position of cytosine bases is an epigenet
   7619..7643    +  CDS            nucleoplasmin NLS (fragment): bipartite nuclear localization signal from nucleoplasmin
   7713..8419    +  CDS            mCherry (fragment): monomeric derivative of DsRed fluorescent protein (Shaner et al., 2004) mammalian codon-optimized
   8454..8565    +  polyA_signal   bGH poly(A) signal: bovine growth hormone polyadenylation signal
   8670..8810    +  repeat_region  AAV2 ITR: inverted terminal repeat of adeno-associated virus serotype 2 inverted
   8815..8866    -  misc_feature   bom (fragment): basis of mobility region from pBR322
   8885..9265    +  rep_origin     M13 ori (sequence partly withheld): M13 bacteriophage origin of replication; arrow indicates direction of (+) strand synthesis
   9341..9390    -  misc_feature   bom (fragment): basis of mobility region from pBR322
   9492..9527    -  CDS            rop (fragment): Rop protein, which maintains plasmids at low copy number; rop
   9622..9726    +  promoter       AmpR promoter: bla
   9727..10587   +  CDS            AmpR: β-lactamase; bla; confers resistance to ampicillin, carbenicillin, and related antibiotics
  10758..11346   +  rep_origin     ori: high-copy-number ColE1/pMB1/pBR322/pUC origin of replication
>Addgene plasmid #129056 | pSpdCas9-huTET1CD-T2A-mCherry(PX458)-SgmouseTSDR-4 | depositor full sequence | sequence record 247402 | pSpdCas9-huTET1CD-T2A-mCherry(PX458)-SgmouseTSDR-4 sequence 11407 bps
GAGGGCCTATTTCCCATGATTCCTTCATATTTGCATATACGATACAAGGCTGTTAGAGAGATAATTGGAA
TTAATTTGACTGTAAACACAAAGATATTAGTACAAAATACGTGACGTAGAAAGTAATAATTTCTTGGGTA
GTTTGCAGTTTTAAAATTATGTTTTAAAATGGACTATCATATGCTTACCGTAACTTGAAAGTATTTCGAT
TTCTTGGCTTTATATATCTTGTGGAAAGGACGAAACACCGTGTGGTAGGTGACGTCCATCGTTTTAGAGC
TAGAAATAGCAAGTTAAAATAAGGCTAGTCCGTTATCAACTTGAAAAAGTGGCACCGAGTCGGTGCTTTT
TTGTTTTAGAGCTAGAAATAGCAAGTTAAAATAAGGCTAGTCCGTTTTTAGCGCGTGCGCCAATTCTGCA
GACAAATGGCTCTAGAGGTACCCGTTACATAACTTACGGTAAATGGCCCGCCTGGCTGACCGCCCAACGA
CCCCCGCCCATTGACGTCAATAGTAACGCCAATAGGGACTTTCCATTGACGTCAATGGGTGGAGTATTTA
CGGTAAACTGCCCACTTGGCAGTACATCAAGTGTATCATATGCCAAGTACGCCCCCTATTGACGTCAATG
ACGGTAAATGGCCCGCCTGGCATTGTGCCCAGTACATGACCTTATGGGACTTTCCTACTTGGCAGTACAT
CTACGTATTAGTCATCGCTATTACCATGGTCGAGGTGAGCCCCACGTTCTGCTTCACTCTCCCCATCTCC
CCCCCCTCCCCACCCCCAATTTTGTATTTATTTATTTTTTAATTATTTTGTGCAGCGATGGGGGCGGGGG
GGGGGGGGGGGCGCGCGCCAGGCGGGGCGGGGCGGGGCGAGGGGCGGGGCGGGGCGAGGCGGAGAGGTGC
GGCGGCAGCCAATCAGAGCGGCGCGCTCCGAAAGTTTCCTTTTATGGCGAGGCGGCGGCGGCGGCGGCCC
TATAAAAAGCGAAGCGCGCGGCGGGCGGGAGTCGCTGCGACGCTGCCTTCGCCCCGTGCCCCGCTCCGCC
GCCGCCTCGCGCCGCCCGCCCCGGCTCTGACTGACCGCGTTACTCCCACAGGTGAGCGGGCGGGACGGCC
CTTCTCCTCCGGGCTGTAATTAGCTGAGCAAGAGGTAAGGGTTTAAGGGATGGTTGGTTGGTGGGGTATT
AATGTTTAATTACCTGGAGCACCTGCCTGAAATCACTTTTTTTCAGGTTGGACCGGTGCCACCATGTACC
CATACGATGTTCCAGATTACGCTTCGCCGAAGAAAAAGCGCAAGGTCGAAGCGTCCGACAAGAAGTACAG
CATCGGCCTGGCCATCGGCACCAACTCTGTGGGCTGGGCCGTGATCACCGACGAGTACAAGGTGCCCAGC
AAGAAATTCAAGGTGCTGGGCAACACCGACCGGCACAGCATCAAGAAGAACCTGATCGGAGCCCTGCTGT
TCGACAGCGGCGAAACAGCCGAGGCCACCCGGCTGAAGAGAACCGCCAGAAGAAGATACACCAGACGGAA
GAACCGGATCTGCTATCTGCAAGAGATCTTCAGCAACGAGATGGCCAAGGTGGACGACAGCTTCTTCCAC
AGACTGGAAGAGTCCTTCCTGGTGGAAGAGGATAAGAAGCACGAGCGGCACCCCATCTTCGGCAACATCG
TGGACGAGGTGGCCTACCACGAGAAGTACCCCACCATCTACCACCTGAGAAAGAAACTGGTGGACAGCAC
CGACAAGGCCGACCTGCGGCTGATCTATCTGGCCCTGGCCCACATGATCAAGTTCCGGGGCCACTTCCTG
ATCGAGGGCGACCTGAACCCCGACAACAGCGACGTGGACAAGCTGTTCATCCAGCTGGTGCAGACCTACA
ACCAGCTGTTCGAGGAAAACCCCATCAACGCCAGCGGCGTGGACGCCAAGGCCATCCTGTCTGCCAGACT
GAGCAAGAGCAGACGGCTGGAAAATCTGATCGCCCAGCTGCCCGGCGAGAAGAAGAATGGCCTGTTCGGC
AACCTGATTGCCCTGAGCCTGGGCCTGACCCCCAACTTCAAGAGCAACTTCGACCTGGCCGAGGATGCCA
AACTGCAGCTGAGCAAGGACACCTACGACGACGACCTGGACAACCTGCTGGCCCAGATCGGCGACCAGTA
CGCCGACCTGTTTCTGGCCGCCAAGAACCTGTCCGACGCCATCCTGCTGAGCGACATCCTGAGAGTGAAC
ACCGAGATCACCAAGGCCCCCCTGAGCGCCTCTATGATCAAGAGATACGACGAGCACCACCAGGACCTGA
CCCTGCTGAAAGCTCTCGTGCGGCAGCAGCTGCCTGAGAAGTACAAAGAGATTTTCTTCGACCAGAGCAA
GAACGGCTACGCCGGCTACATTGACGGCGGAGCCAGCCAGGAAGAGTTCTACAAGTTCATCAAGCCCATC
CTGGAAAAGATGGACGGCACCGAGGAACTGCTCGTGAAGCTGAACAGAGAGGACCTGCTGCGGAAGCAGC
GGACCTTCGACAACGGCAGCATCCCCCACCAGATCCACCTGGGAGAGCTGCACGCCATTCTGCGGCGGCA
GGAAGATTTTTACCCATTCCTGAAGGACAACCGGGAAAAGATCGAGAAGATCCTGACCTTCCGCATCCCC
TACTACGTGGGCCCTCTGGCCAGGGGAAACAGCAGATTCGCCTGGATGACCAGAAAGAGCGAGGAAACCA
TCACCCCCTGGAACTTCGAGGAAGTGGTGGACAAGGGCGCTTCCGCCCAGAGCTTCATCGAGCGGATGAC
CAACTTCGATAAGAACCTGCCCAACGAGAAGGTGCTGCCCAAGCACAGCCTGCTGTACGAGTACTTCACC
GTGTATAACGAGCTGACCAAAGTGAAATACGTGACCGAGGGAATGAGAAAGCCCGCCTTCCTGAGCGGCG
AGCAGAAAAAGGCCATCGTGGACCTGCTGTTCAAGACCAACCGGAAAGTGACCGTGAAGCAGCTGAAAGA
GGACTACTTCAAGAAAATCGAGTGCTTCGACTCCGTGGAAATCTCCGGCGTGGAAGATCGGTTCAACGCC
TCCCTGGGCACATACCACGATCTGCTGAAAATTATCAAGGACAAGGACTTCCTGGACAATGAGGAAAACG
AGGACATTCTGGAAGATATCGTGCTGACCCTGACACTGTTTGAGGACAGAGAGATGATCGAGGAACGGCT
GAAAACCTATGCCCACCTGTTCGACGACAAAGTGATGAAGCAGCTGAAGCGGCGGAGATACACCGGCTGG
GGCAGGCTGAGCCGGAAGCTGATCAACGGCATCCGGGACAAGCAGTCCGGCAAGACAATCCTGGATTTCC
TGAAGTCCGACGGCTTCGCCAACAGAAACTTCATGCAGCTGATCCACGACGACAGCCTGACCTTTAAAGA
GGACATCCAGAAAGCCCAGGTGTCCGGCCAGGGCGATAGCCTGCACGAGCACATTGCCAATCTGGCCGGC
AGCCCCGCCATTAAGAAGGGCATCCTGCAGACAGTGAAGGTGGTGGACGAGCTCGTGAAAGTGATGGGCC
GGCACAAGCCCGAGAACATCGTGATCGAAATGGCCAGAGAGAACCAGACCACCCAGAAGGGACAGAAGAA
CAGCCGCGAGAGAATGAAGCGGATCGAAGAGGGCATCAAAGAGCTGGGCAGCCAGATCCTGAAAGAACAC
CCCGTGGAAAACACCCAGCTGCAGAACGAGAAGCTGTACCTGTACTACCTGCAGAATGGGCGGGATATGT
ACGTGGACCAGGAACTGGACATCAACCGGCTGTCCGACTACGATGTGGACGCCATCGTGCCTCAGAGCTT
TCTGAAGGACGACTCCATCGACAACAAGGTGCTGACCAGAAGCGACAAGAACCGGGGCAAGAGCGACAAC
GTGCCCTCCGAAGAGGTCGTGAAGAAGATGAAGAACTACTGGCGGCAGCTGCTGAACGCCAAGCTGATTA
CCCAGAGAAAGTTCGACAATCTGACCAAGGCCGAGAGAGGCGGCCTGAGCGAACTGGATAAGGCCGGCTT
CATCAAGAGACAGCTGGTGGAAACCCGGCAGATCACAAAGCACGTGGCACAGATCCTGGACTCCCGGATG
AACACTAAGTACGACGAGAATGACAAGCTGATCCGGGAAGTGAAAGTGATCACCCTGAAGTCCAAGCTGG
TGTCCGATTTCCGGAAGGATTTCCAGTTTTACAAAGTGCGCGAGATCAACAACTACCACCACGCCCACGA
CGCCTACCTGAACGCCGTCGTGGGAACCGCCCTGATCAAAAAGTACCCTAAGCTGGAAAGCGAGTTCGTG
TACGGCGACTACAAGGTGTACGACGTGCGGAAGATGATCGCCAAGAGCGAGCAGGAAATCGGCAAGGCTA
CCGCCAAGTACTTCTTCTACAGCAACATCATGAACTTTTTCAAGACCGAGATTACCCTGGCCAACGGCGA
GATCCGGAAGCGGCCTCTGATCGAGACAAACGGCGAAACCGGGGAGATCGTGTGGGATAAGGGCCGGGAT
TTTGCCACCGTGCGGAAAGTGCTGAGCATGCCCCAAGTGAATATCGTGAAAAAGACCGAGGTGCAGACAG
GCGGCTTCAGCAAAGAGTCTATCCTGCCCAAGAGGAACAGCGATAAGCTGATCGCCAGAAAGAAGGACTG
GGACCCTAAGAAGTACGGCGGCTTCGACAGCCCCACCGTGGCCTATTCTGTGCTGGTGGTGGCCAAAGTG
GAAAAGGGCAAGTCCAAGAAACTGAAGAGTGTGAAAGAGCTGCTGGGGATCACCATCATGGAAAGAAGCA
GCTTCGAGAAGAATCCCATCGACTTTCTGGAAGCCAAGGGCTACAAAGAAGTGAAAAAGGACCTGATCAT
CAAGCTGCCTAAGTACTCCCTGTTCGAGCTGGAAAACGGCCGGAAGAGAATGCTGGCCTCTGCCGGCGAA
CTGCAGAAGGGAAACGAACTGGCCCTGCCCTCCAAATATGTGAACTTCCTGTACCTGGCCAGCCACTATG
AGAAGCTGAAGGGCTCCCCCGAGGATAATGAGCAGAAACAGCTGTTTGTGGAACAGCACAAGCACTACCT
GGACGAGATCATCGAGCAGATCAGCGAGTTCTCCAAGAGAGTGATCCTGGCCGACGCTAATCTGGACAAA
GTGCTGTCCGCCTACAACAAGCACCGGGATAAGCCCATCAGAGAGCAGGCCGAGAATATCATCCACCTGT
TTACCCTGACCAATCTGGGAGCCCCTGCCGCCTTCAAGTACTTTGACACCACCATCGACCGGAAGAGGTA
CACCAGCACCAAAGAGGTGCTGGACGCCACCCTGATCCACCAGAGCATCACCGGCCTGTACGAGACACGG
ATCGACCTGTCTCAGCTGGGAGGCGACAAAAGGCCGGCGGCCACGAAAAAGGCCGGCCAGGGAGGAGGAT
CCCTGCCCACCTGCAGCTGTCTTGATCGAGTTATACAAAAAGACAAAGGCCCATATTATACACACCTTGG
GGCAGGACCAAGTGTTGCTGCTGTCAGGGAAATCATGGAGAATAGGTATGGTCAAAAAGGAAACGCAATA
AGGATAGAAATAGTAGTGTACACCGGTAAAGAAGGGAAAAGCTCTCATGGGTGTCCAATTGCTAAGTGGG
TTTTAAGAAGAAGCAGTGATGAAGAAAAAGTTCTTTGTTTGGTCCGGCAGCGTACAGGCCACCACTGTCC
AACTGCTGTGATGGTGGTGCTCATCATGGTGTGGGATGGCATCCCTCTTCCAATGGCCGACCGGCTATAC
ACAGAGCTCACAGAGAATCTAAAGTCATACAATGGGCACCCTACCGACAGAAGATGCACCCTCAATGAAA
ATCGTACCTGTACATGTCAAGGAATTGATCCAGAGACTTGTGGAGCTTCATTCTCTTTTGGCTGTTCATG
GAGTATGTACTTTAATGGCTGTAAGTTTGGTAGAAGCCCAAGCCCCAGAAGATTTAGAATTGATCCAAGC
TCTCCCTTACATGAAAAAAACCTTGAAGATAACTTACAGAGTTTGGCTACACGATTAGCTCCAATTTATA
AGCAGTATGCTCCAGTAGCTTACCAAAATCAGGTGGAATATGAAAATGTTGCCCGAGAATGTCGGCTTGG
CAGCAAGGAAGGTCGACCCTTCTCTGGGGTCACTGCTTGCCTGGACTTCTGTGCTCATCCCCACAGGGAC
ATTCACAACATGAATAATGGAAGCACTGTGGTTTGTACCTTAACTCGAGAAGATAACCGCTCTTTGGGTG
TTATTCCTCAAGATGAGCAGCTCCATGTGCTACCTCTTTATAAGCTTTCAGACACAGATGAGTTTGGCTC
CAAGGAAGGAATGGAAGCCAAGATCAAATCTGGGGCCATCGAGGTCCTGGCACCCCGCCGCAAAAAAAGA
ACGTGTTTCACTCAGCCTGTTCCCCGTTCTGGAAAGAAGAGGGCTGCGATGATGACAGAGGTTCTTGCAC
ATAAGATAAGGGCAGTGGAAAAGAAACCTATTCCCCGAATCAAGCGGAAGAATAACTCAACAACAACAAA
CAACAGTAAGCCTTCGTCACTGCCAACCTTAGGGAGTAACACTGAGACCGTGCAACCTGAAGTAAAAAGT
GAAACCGAACCCCATTTTATCTTAAAAAGTTCAGACAACACTAAAACTTATTCGCTGATGCCATCCGCTC
CTCACCCAGTGAAAGAGGCATCTCCAGGCTTCTCCTGGTCCCCGAAGACTGCTTCAGCCACACCAGCTCC
ACTGAAGAATGACGCAACAGCCTCATGCGGGTTTTCAGAAAGAAGCAGCACTCCCCACTGTACGATGCCT
TCGGGAAGACTCAGTGGTGCCAATGCTGCAGCTGCTGATGGCCCTGGCATTTCACAGCTTGGCGAAGTGG
CTCCTCTCCCCACCCTGTCTGCTCCTGTGATGGAGCCCCTCATTAATTCTGAGCCTTCCACTGGTGTGAC
TGAGCCGCTAACGCCTCATCAGCCAAACCACCAGCCCTCCTTCCTCACCTCTCCTCAAGACCTTGCCTCT
TCTCCAATGGAAGAAGATGAGCAGCATTCTGAAGCAGATGAGCCTCCATCAGACGAACCCCTATCTGATG
ACCCCCTGTCACCTGCTGAGGAGAAATTGCCCCACATTGATGAGTATTGGTCAGACAGTGAGCACATCTT
TTTGGATGCAAATATTGGTGGGGTGGCCATCGCACCTGCTCACGGCTCGGTTTTGATTGAGTGTGCCCGG
CGAGAGCTGCACGCTACCACTCCTGTTGAGCACCCCAACCGTAATCATCCAACCCGCCTCTCCCTTGTCT
TTTACCAGCACAAAAACCTAAATAAGCCCCAACATGGTTTTGAACTAAACAAGATTAAGTTTGAGGCTAA
AGAAGCTAAGAATAAGAAAATGAAGGCCTCAGAGCAAAAAGACCAGGCAGCTAATGAAGGTCCAGAACAG
TCCTCTGAAGTAAATGAATTGAACCAAATTCCTTCTCATAAAGCATTAACATTAACCCATGACAATGTTG
TCACCGTGTCCCCTTATGCTCTCACACACGTTGCGGGGCCCTATAACCATTGGGTCATGGCCGGCCAGGC
AAAAAAGAAAAAGGAATTCGGCAGTGGAGAGGGCAGAGGAAGTCTGCTAACATGCGGTGACGTCGAGGAG
AATCCTGGCCCAGTGAGCAAGGGCGAGGAGGATAACATGGCCATCATCAAGGAGTTCATGCGCTTCAAGG
TGCACATGGAGGGCTCCGTGAACGGCCACGAGTTCGAGATCGAGGGCGAGGGCGAGGGCCGCCCCTACGA
GGGCACCCAGACCGCCAAGCTGAAGGTGACCAAGGGTGGCCCCCTGCCCTTCGCCTGGGACATCCTGTCC
CCTCAGTTCATGTACGGCTCCAAGGCCTACGTGAAGCACCCCGCCGACATCCCCGACTACTTGAAGCTGT
CCTTCCCCGAGGGCTTCAAGTGGGAGCGCGTGATGAACTTCGAGGACGGCGGCGTGGTGACCGTGACCCA
GGACTCCTCCCTGCAGGACGGCGAGTTCATCTACAAGGTGAAGCTGCGCGGCACCAACTTCCCCTCCGAC
GGCCCCGTAATGCAGAAGAAAACCATGGGCTGGGAGGCCTCCTCCGAGCGGATGTACCCCGAGGACGGCG
CCCTGAAGGGCGAGATCAAGCAGAGGCTGAAGCTGAAGGACGGCGGCCACTACGACGCTGAGGTCAAGAC
CACCTACAAGGCCAAGAAGCCCGTGCAGCTGCCCGGCGCCTACAACGTCAACATCAAGTTGGACATCACC
TCCCACAACGAGGACTACACCATCGTGGAACAGTACGAACGCGCCGAGGGCCGCCACTCCACCGGCGGCA
TGGACGAGCTGTACAAGTAAGAATTCTAACTAGAGCTCGCTGATCAGCCTCGACTGTGCCTTCTAGTTGC
CAGCCATCTGTTGTTTGCCCCTCCCCCGTGCCTTCCTTGACCCTGGAAGGTGCCACTCCCACTGTCCTTT
CCTAATAAAATGAGGAAATTGCATCGCATTGTCTGAGTAGGTGTCATTCTATTCTGGGGGGTGGGGTGGG
GCAGGACAGCAAGGGGGAGGATTGGGAAGAGAATAGCAGGCATGCTGGGGAGCGGCCGCAGGAACCCCTA
GTGATGGAGTTGGCCACTCCCTCTCTGCGCGCTCGCTCGCTCACTGAGGCCGGGCGACCAAAGGTCGCCC
GACGCCCGGGCTTTGCCCGGGCGGCCTCAGTGAGCGAGCGAGCGCGCAGCTGCCTGCAGGGGCGCCTGAT
GCGGTATTTTCTCCTTACGCATCTGTGCGGTATTTCACACCGCATA
[142 nt withheld, positions 8867-9008]
C
[141 nt withheld, positions 9010-9150]
CCTTTGACGTTGGAGTCCACGTTCTTT
[37 nt withheld, positions 9178-9214]
ACCCTATCTCGGGCTATTCTTTTGATTTATAAGGGATTTTGCCGATTTCGGCCTATTGGTTAAAAAATGA
GCTGATTTAACAAAAATTTAACGCGAATTTTAACAAAATATTAACGTTTACAATTTTATGGTGCACTCTC
AGTACAATCTGCTCTGATGCCGCATAGTTAAGCCAGCCCCGACACCCGCCAACACCCGCTGACGCGCCCT
GACGGGCTTGTCTGCTCCCGGCATCCGCTTACAGACAAGCTGTGACCGTCTCCGGGAGCTGCATGTGTCA
GAGGTTTTCACCGTCATCACCGAAACGCGCGAGACGAAAGGGCCTCGTGATACGCCTATTTTTATAGGTT
AATGTCATGATAATAATGGTTTCTTAGACGTCAGGTGGCACTTTTCGGGGAAATGTGCGCGGAACCCCTA
TTTGTTTATTTTTCTAAATACATTCAAATATGTATCCGCTCATGAGACAATAACCCTGATAAATGCTTCA
ATAATATTGAAAAAGGAAGAGTATGAGTATTCAACATTTCCGTGTCGCCCTTATTCCCTTTTTTGCGGCA
TTTTGCCTTCCTGTTTTTGCTCACCCAGAAACGCTGGTGAAAGTAAAAGATGCTGAAGATCAGTTGGGTG
CACGAGTGGGTTACATCGAACTGGATCTCAACAGCGGTAAGATCCTTGAGAGTTTTCGCCCCGAAGAACG
TTTTCCAATGATGAGCACTTTTAAAGTTCTGCTATGTGGCGCGGTATTATCCCGTATTGACGCCGGGCAA
GAGCAACTCGGTCGCCGCATACACTATTCTCAGAATGACTTGGTTGAGTACTCACCAGTCACAGAAAAGC
ATCTTACGGATGGCATGACAGTAAGAGAATTATGCAGTGCTGCCATAACCATGAGTGATAACACTGCGGC
CAACTTACTTCTGACAACGATCGGAGGACCGAAGGAGCTAACCGCTTTTTTGCACAACATGGGGGATCAT
GTAACTCGCCTTGATCGTTGGGAACCGGAGCTGAATGAAGCCATACCAAACGACGAGCGTGACACCACGA
TGCCTGTAGCAATGGCAACAACGTTGCGCAAACTATTAACTGGCGAACTACTTACTCTAGCTTCCCGGCA
ACAATTAATAGACTGGATGGAGGCGGATAAAGTTGCAGGACCACTTCTGCGCTCGGCCCTTCCGGCTGGC
TGGTTTATTGCTGATAAATCTGGAGCCGGTGAGCGTGGAAGCCGCGGTATCATTGCAGCACTGGGGCCAG
ATGGTAAGCCCTCCCGTATCGTAGTTATCTACACGACGGGGAGTCAGGCAACTATGGATGAACGAAATAG
ACAGATCGCTGAGATAGGTGCCTCACTGATTAAGCATTGGTAACTGTCAGACCAAGTTTACTCATATATA
CTTTAGATTGATTTAAAACTTCATTTTTAATTTAAAAGGATCTAGGTGAAGATCCTTTTTGATAATCTCA
TGACCAAAATCCCTTAACGTGAGTTTTCGTTCCACTGAGCGTCAGACCCCGTAGAAAAGATCAAAGGATC
TTCTTGAGATCCTTTTTTTCTGCGCGTAATCTGCTGCTTGCAAACAAAAAAACCACCGCTACCAGCGGTG
GTTTGTTTGCCGGATCAAGAGCTACCAACTCTTTTTCCGAAGGTAACTGGCTTCAGCAGAGCGCAGATAC
CAAATACTGTCCTTCTAGTGTAGCCGTAGTTAGGCCACCACTTCAAGAACTCTGTAGCACCGCCTACATA
CCTCGCTCTGCTAATCCTGTTACCAGTGGCTGCTGCCAGTGGCGATAAGTCGTGTCTTACCGGGTTGGAC
TCAAGACGATAGTTACCGGATAAGGCGCAGCGGTCGGGCTGAACGGGGGGTTCGTGCACACAGCCCAGCT
TGGAGCGAACGACCTACACCGAACTGAGATACCTACAGCGTGAGCTATGAGAAAGCGCCACGCTTCCCGA
AGGGAGAAAGGCGGACAGGTATCCGGTAAGCGGCAGGGTCGGAACAGGAGAGCGCACGAGGGAGCTTCCA
GGGGGAAACGCCTGGTATCTTTATAGTCCTGTCGGGTTTCGCCACCTCTGACTTGAGCGTCGATTTTTGT
GATGCTCGTCAGGGGGGCGGAGCCTATGGAAAAACGCCAGCAACGCGGCCTTTTTACGGTTCCTGGCCTT
TTGCTGGCCTTTTGCTCACATGT
