Features (pLannotate 1.2.2; 21 found; start..end, strand, type, name):
      1..241     +  promoter       U6 promoter: RNA polymerase III promoter for human U6 snRNA
    271..346     +  misc_RNA       gRNA scaffold: guide RNA scaffold for the Streptococcus pyogenes CRISPR/Cas9 system
    353..396     +  misc_RNA       gRNA scaffold (fragment): guide RNA scaffold for the Streptococcus pyogenes CRISPR/Cas9 system
    443..728     +  enhancer       CMV enhancer: human cytomegalovirus immediate early enhancer; contains an 18-bp deletion relative to the standard CMV enhancer
    730..1007    +  promoter       chicken β-actin promoter: No description available
   1008..1235    +  intron         hybrid intron: hybrid between chicken β-actin (CBA) and minute virus of mice (MMV) introns (Gray et al., 2011)
   1256..1283    +  CDS            3xHA (fragment): three tandem HA epitope tags
   1316..5416    +  CDS            Cas9: Cas9 (Csn1) endonuclease from the Streptococcus pyogenes Type II CRISPR/Cas system generates RNA-guided double strand breaks in DNA
   5417..5450    +  CDS            nucleoplasmin NLS (fragment): bipartite nuclear localization signal from nucleoplasmin
   5462..7615    +  CDS            TET1 (fragment): TET1_HUMAN - Also known as CXXC6, KIAA1676, LCX. Experimental evidence at protein level: Swiss-Prot protein existence level 1. Dioxygenase that catalyzes the conversion of the modified genomic base 5-methylcytosine (5mC) into 5-hydroxymethylcytosine (5hmC) and plays a key role in active DNA demethylation. Also mediates subsequent conversion of 5hmC into 5-formylcytosine (5fC), and conversion of 5fC to 5-carboxylcytosine (5caC). Conversion of 5mC into 5hmC, 5fC and 5caC probably constitutes the first step in cytosine demethylation. Methylation at the C5 position of cytosine bases is an epigenet
   7618..7642    +  CDS            nucleoplasmin NLS (fragment): bipartite nuclear localization signal from nucleoplasmin
   7712..8418    +  CDS            mCherry (fragment): monomeric derivative of DsRed fluorescent protein (Shaner et al., 2004) mammalian codon-optimized
   8453..8564    +  polyA_signal   bGH poly(A) signal: bovine growth hormone polyadenylation signal
   8669..8809    +  repeat_region  AAV2 ITR: inverted terminal repeat of adeno-associated virus serotype 2 inverted
   8814..8865    -  misc_feature   bom (fragment): basis of mobility region from pBR322
   8884..9339    +  rep_origin     f1 ori (sequence partly withheld): f1 bacteriophage origin of replication; arrow indicates direction of (+) strand synthesis
   9340..9389    -  misc_feature   bom (fragment): basis of mobility region from pBR322
   9491..9526    -  CDS            rop (fragment): Rop protein, which maintains plasmids at low copy number; rop
   9621..9725    +  promoter       AmpR promoter: bla
   9726..10586   +  CDS            AmpR: β-lactamase; bla; confers resistance to ampicillin, carbenicillin, and related antibiotics
  10757..11345   +  rep_origin     ori: high-copy-number ColE1/pMB1/pBR322/pUC origin of replication
>Addgene plasmid #129056 | pSpdCas9-huTET1CD-T2A-mCherry(PX458)-SgmouseTSDR-4 | addgene full sequence | sequence record 256244 | Addgene NGS Result
GAGGGCCTATTTCCCATGATTCCTTCATATTTGCATATACGATACAAGGCTGTTAGAGAGATAATTGGAA
TTAATTTGACTGTAAACACAAAGATATTAGTACAAAATACGTGACGTAGAAAGTAATAATTTCTTGGGTA
GTTTGCAGTTTTAAAATTATGTTTTAAAATGGACTATCATATGCTTACCGTAACTTGAAAGTATTTCGAT
TTCTTGGCTTTATATATCTTGTGGAAAGGACGAAACACCGTGTGGTAGGTGACGTCCATCGTTTTAGAGC
TAGAAATAGCAAGTTAAAATAAGGCTAGTCCGTTATCAACTTGAAAAAGTGGCACCGAGTCGGTGCTTTT
TTGTTTTAGAGCTAGAAATAGCAAGTTAAAATAAGGCTAGTCCGTTTTTAGCGCGTGCGCCAATTCTGCA
GACAAATGGCTCTAGAGGTACCCGTTACATAACTTACGGTAAATGGCCCGCCTGGCTGACCGCCCAACGA
CCCCCGCCCATTGACGTCAATAGTAACGCCAATAGGGACTTTCCATTGACGTCAATGGGTGGAGTATTTA
CGGTAAACTGCCCACTTGGCAGTACATCAAGTGTATCATATGCCAAGTACGCCCCCTATTGACGTCAATG
ACGGTAAATGGCCCGCCTGGCATTGTGCCCAGTACATGACCTTATGGGACTTTCCTACTTGGCAGTACAT
CTACGTATTAGTCATCGCTATTACCATGGTCGAGGTGAGCCCCACGTTCTGCTTCACTCTCCCCATCTCC
CCCCCCTCCCCACCCCCAATTTTGTATTTATTTATTTTTTAATTATTTTGTGCAGCGATGGGGGCGGGGG
GGGGGGGGGGGCGCGCGCCGGGGGGGGGGGGGGGGGGGGGGGGGGGGGGGGGGGSGRGGSGGRGRGGTGC
GGCGGCAGCCAATCAGAGCGGCGCGCTCCGAAAGTTTCCTTTTATGGCGAGGCGGCGGCGGCGGCGGCCC
TATAAAAAGCGAAGCGCGCGGCGGGCGGGAGTCGCTGCGCGCTGCCTTCGCCCCGTGCCCCGCTCCGCCG
CCGCCTCGCGCCGCCCGCCCCGGCTCTGACTGACCGCGTTACTCCCACAGGTGAGCGGGCGGGACGGCCC
TTCTCCTCCGGGCTGTAATTAGCTGAGCAAGAGGTAAGGGTTTAAGGGATGGTTGGTTGGTGGGGTATTA
ATGTTTAATTACCTGGAGCACCTGCCTGAAATCACTTTTTTTCAGGTTGGACCGGTGCCACCATGTACCC
ATACGATGTTCCAGATTACGCTTCGCCGAAGAAAAAGCGCAAGGTCGAAGCGTCCGACAAGAAGTACAGC
ATCGGCCTGGCCATCGGCACCAACTCTGTGGGCTGGGCCGTGATCACCGACGAGTACAAGGTGCCCAGCA
AGAAATTCAAGGTGCTGGGCAACACCGACCGGCACAGCATCAAGAAGAACCTGATCGGAGCCCTGCTGTT
CGACAGCGGCGAAACAGCCGAGGCCACCCGGCTGAAGAGAACCGCCAGAAGAAGATACACCAGACGGAAG
AACCGGATCTGCTATCTGCAAGAGATCTTCAGCAACGAGATGGCCAAGGTGGACGACAGCTTCTTCCACA
GACTGGAAGAGTCCTTCCTGGTGGAAGAGGATAAGAAGCACGAGCGGCACCCCATCTTCGGCAACATCGT
GGACGAGGTGGCCTACCACGAGAAGTACCCCACCATCTACCACCTGAGAAAGAAACTGGTGGACAGCACC
GACAAGGCCGACCTGCGGCTGATCTATCTGGCCCTGGCCCACATGATCAAGTTCCGGGGCCACTTCCTGA
TCGAGGGCGACCTGAACCCCGACAACAGCGACGTGGACAAGCTGTTCATCCAGCTGGTGCAGACCTACAA
CCAGCTGTTCGAGGAAAACCCCATCAACGCCAGCGGCGTGGACGCCAAGGCCATCCTGTCTGCCAGACTG
AGCAAGAGCAGACGGCTGGAAAATCTGATCGCCCAGCTGCCCGGCGAGAAGAAGAATGGCCTGTTCGGCA
ACCTGATTGCCCTGAGCCTGGGCCTGACCCCCAACTTCAAGAGCAACTTCGACCTGGCCGAGGATGCCAA
ACTGCAGCTGAGCAAGGACACCTACGACGACGACCTGGACAACCTGCTGGCCCAGATCGGCGACCAGTAC
GCCGACCTGTTTCTGGCCGCCAAGAACCTGTCCGACGCCATCCTGCTGAGCGACATCCTGAGAGTGAACA
CCGAGATCACCAAGGCCCCCCTGAGCGCCTCTATGATCAAGAGATACGACGAGCACCACCAGGACCTGAC
CCTGCTGAAAGCTCTCGTGCGGCAGCAGCTGCCTGAGAAGTACAAAGAGATTTTCTTCGACCAGAGCAAG
AACGGCTACGCCGGCTACATTGACGGCGGAGCCAGCCAGGAAGAGTTCTACAAGTTCATCAAGCCCATCC
TGGAAAAGATGGACGGCACCGAGGAACTGCTCGTGAAGCTGAACAGAGAGGACCTGCTGCGGAAGCAGCG
GACCTTCGACAACGGCAGCATCCCCCACCAGATCCACCTGGGAGAGCTGCACGCCATTCTGCGGCGGCAG
GAAGATTTTTACCCATTCCTGAAGGACAACCGGGAAAAGATCGAGAAGATCCTGACCTTCCGCATCCCCT
ACTACGTGGGCCCTCTGGCCAGGGGAAACAGCAGATTCGCCTGGATGACCAGAAAGAGCGAGGAAACCAT
CACCCCCTGGAACTTCGAGGAAGTGGTGGACAAGGGCGCTTCCGCCCAGAGCTTCATCGAGCGGATGACC
AACTTCGATAAGAACCTGCCCAACGAGAAGGTGCTGCCCAAGCACAGCCTGCTGTACGAGTACTTCACCG
TGTATAACGAGCTGACCAAAGTGAAATACGTGACCGAGGGAATGAGAAAGCCCGCCTTCCTGAGCGGCGA
GCAGAAAAAGGCCATCGTGGACCTGCTGTTCAAGACCAACCGGAAAGTGACCGTGAAGCAGCTGAAAGAG
GACTACTTCAAGAAAATCGAGTGCTTCGACTCCGTGGAAATCTCCGGCGTGGAAGATCGGTTCAACGCCT
CCCTGGGCACATACCACGATCTGCTGAAAATTATCAAGGACAAGGACTTCCTGGACAATGAGGAAAACGA
GGACATTCTGGAAGATATCGTGCTGACCCTGACACTGTTTGAGGACAGAGAGATGATCGAGGAACGGCTG
AAAACCTATGCCCACCTGTTCGACGACAAAGTGATGAAGCAGCTGAAGCGGCGGAGATACACCGGCTGGG
GCAGGCTGAGCCGGAAGCTGATCAACGGCATCCGGGACAAGCAGTCCGGCAAGACAATCCTGGATTTCCT
GAAGTCCGACGGCTTCGCCAACAGAAACTTCATGCAGCTGATCCACGACGACAGCCTGACCTTTAAAGAG
GACATCCAGAAAGCCCAGGTGTCCGGCCAGGGCGATAGCCTGCACGAGCACATTGCCAATCTGGCCGGCA
GCCCCGCCATTAAGAAGGGCATCCTGCAGACAGTGAAGGTGGTGGACGAGCTCGTGAAAGTGATGGGCCG
GCACAAGCCCGAGAACATCGTGATCGAAATGGCCAGAGAGAACCAGACCACCCAGAAGGGACAGAAGAAC
AGCCGCGAGAGAATGAAGCGGATCGAAGAGGGCATCAAAGAGCTGGGCAGCCAGATCCTGAAAGAACACC
CCGTGGAAAACACCCAGCTGCAGAACGAGAAGCTGTACCTGTACTACCTGCAGAATGGGCGGGATATGTA
CGTGGACCAGGAACTGGACATCAACCGGCTGTCCGACTACGATGTGGACGCCATCGTGCCTCAGAGCTTT
CTGAAGGACGACTCCATCGACAACAAGGTGCTGACCAGAAGCGACAAGAACCGGGGCAAGAGCGACAACG
TGCCCTCCGAAGAGGTCGTGAAGAAGATGAAGAACTACTGGCGGCAGCTGCTGAACGCCAAGCTGATTAC
CCAGAGAAAGTTCGACAATCTGACCAAGGCCGAGAGAGGCGGCCTGAGCGAACTGGATAAGGCCGGCTTC
ATCAAGAGACAGCTGGTGGAAACCCGGCAGATCACAAAGCACGTGGCACAGATCCTGGACTCCCGGATGA
ACACTAAGTACGACGAGAATGACAAGCTGATCCGGGAAGTGAAAGTGATCACCCTGAAGTCCAAGCTGGT
GTCCGATTTCCGGAAGGATTTCCAGTTTTACAAAGTGCGCGAGATCAACAACTACCACCACGCCCACGAC
GCCTACCTGAACGCCGTCGTGGGAACCGCCCTGATCAAAAAGTACCCTAAGCTGGAAAGCGAGTTCGTGT
ACGGCGACTACAAGGTGTACGACGTGCGGAAGATGATCGCCAAGAGCGAGCAGGAAATCGGCAAGGCTAC
CGCCAAGTACTTCTTCTACAGCAACATCATGAACTTTTTCAAGACCGAGATTACCCTGGCCAACGGCGAG
ATCCGGAAGCGGCCTCTGATCGAGACAAACGGCGAAACCGGGGAGATCGTGTGGGATAAGGGCCGGGATT
TTGCCACCGTGCGGAAAGTGCTGAGCATGCCCCAAGTGAATATCGTGAAAAAGACCGAGGTGCAGACAGG
CGGCTTCAGCAAAGAGTCTATCCTGCCCAAGAGGAACAGCGATAAGCTGATCGCCAGAAAGAAGGACTGG
GACCCTAAGAAGTACGGCGGCTTCGACAGCCCCACCGTGGCCTATTCTGTGCTGGTGGTGGCCAAAGTGG
AAAAGGGCAAGTCCAAGAAACTGAAGAGTGTGAAAGAGCTGCTGGGGATCACCATCATGGAAAGAAGCAG
CTTCGAGAAGAATCCCATCGACTTTCTGGAAGCCAAGGGCTACAAAGAAGTGAAAAAGGACCTGATCATC
AAGCTGCCTAAGTACTCCCTGTTCGAGCTGGAAAACGGCCGGAAGAGAATGCTGGCCTCTGCCGGCGAAC
TGCAGAAGGGAAACGAACTGGCCCTGCCCTCCAAATATGTGAACTTCCTGTACCTGGCCAGCCACTATGA
GAAGCTGAAGGGCTCCCCCGAGGATAATGAGCAGAAACAGCTGTTTGTGGAACAGCACAAGCACTACCTG
GACGAGATCATCGAGCAGATCAGCGAGTTCTCCAAGAGAGTGATCCTGGCCGACGCTAATCTGGACAAAG
TGCTGTCCGCCTACAACAAGCACCGGGATAAGCCCATCAGAGAGCAGGCCGAGAATATCATCCACCTGTT
TACCCTGACCAATCTGGGAGCCCCTGCCGCCTTCAAGTACTTTGACACCACCATCGACCGGAAGAGGTAC
ACCAGCACCAAAGAGGTGCTGGACGCCACCCTGATCCACCAGAGCATCACCGGCCTGTACGAGACACGGA
TCGACCTGTCTCAGCTGGGAGGCGACAAAAGGCCGGCGGCCACGAAAAAGGCCGGCCAGGGAGGAGGATC
CCTGCCCACCTGCAGCTGTCTTGATCGAGTTATACAAAAAGACAAAGGCCCATATTATACACACCTTGGG
GCAGGACCAAGTGTTGCTGCTGTCAGGGAAATCATGGAGAATAGGTATGGTCAAAAAGGAAACGCAATAA
GGATAGAAATAGTAGTGTACACCGGTAAAGAAGGGAAAAGCTCTCATGGGTGTCCAATTGCTAAGTGGGT
TTTAAGAAGAAGCAGTGATGAAGAAAAAGTTCTTTGTTTGGTCCGGCAGCGTACAGGCCACCACTGTCCA
ACTGCTGTGATGGTGGTGCTCATCATGGTGTGGGATGGCATCCCTCTTCCAATGGCCGACCGGCTATACA
CAGAGCTCACAGAGAATCTAAAGTCATACAATGGGCACCCTACCGACAGAAGATGCACCCTCAATGAAAA
TCGTACCTGTACATGTCAAGGAATTGATCCAGAGACTTGTGGAGCTTCATTCTCTTTTGGCTGTTCATGG
AGTATGTACTTTAATGGCTGTAAGTTTGGTAGAAGCCCAAGCCCCAGAAGATTTAGAATTGATCCAAGCT
CTCCCTTACATGAAAAAAACCTTGAAGATAACTTACAGAGTTTGGCTACACGATTAGCTCCAATTTATAA
GCAGTATGCTCCAGTAGCTTACCAAAATCAGGTGGAATATGAAAATGTTGCCCGAGAATGTCGGCTTGGC
AGCAAGGAAGGTCGACCCTTCTCTGGGGTCACTGCTTGCCTGGACTTCTGTGCTCATCCCCACAGGGACA
TTCACAACATGAATAATGGAAGCACTGTGGTTTGTACCTTAACTCGAGAAGATAACCGCTCTTTGGGTGT
TATTCCTCAAGATGAGCAGCTCCATGTGCTACCTCTTTATAAGCTTTCAGACACAGATGAGTTTGGCTCC
AAGGAAGGAATGGAAGCCAAGATCAAATCTGGGGCCATCGAGGTCCTGGCACCCCGCCGCAAAAAAAGAA
CGTGTTTCACTCAGCCTGTTCCCCGTTCTGGAAAGAAGAGGGCTGCGATGATGACAGAGGTTCTTGCACA
TAAGATAAGGGCAGTGGAAAAGAAACCTATTCCCCGAATCAAGCGGAAGAATAACTCAACAACAACAAAC
AACAGTAAGCCTTCGTCACTGCCAACCTTAGGGAGTAACACTGAGACCGTGCAACCTGAAGTAAAAAGTG
AAACCGAACCCCATTTTATCTTAAAAAGTTCAGACAACACTAAAACTTATTCGCTGATGCCATCCGCTCC
TCACCCAGTGAAAGAGGCATCTCCAGGCTTCTCCTGGTCCCCGAAGACTGCTTCAGCCACACCAGCTCCA
CTGAAGAATGACGCAACAGCCTCATGCGGGTTTTCAGAAAGAAGCAGCACTCCCCACTGTACGATGCCTT
CGGGAAGACTCAGTGGTGCCAATGCTGCAGCTGCTGATGGCCCTGGCATTTCACAGCTTGGCGAAGTGGC
TCCTCTCCCCACCCTGTCTGCTCCTGTGATGGAGCCCCTCATTAATTCTGAGCCTTCCACTGGTGTGACT
GAGCCGCTAACGCCTCATCAGCCAAACCACCAGCCCTCCTTCCTCACCTCTCCTCAAGACCTTGCCTCTT
CTCCAATGGAAGAAGATGAGCAGCATTCTGAAGCAGATGAGCCTCCATCAGACGAACCCCTATCTGATGA
CCCCCTGTCACCTGCTGAGGAGAAATTGCCCCACATTGATGAGTATTGGTCAGACAGTGAGCACATCTTT
TTGGATGCAAATATTGGTGGGGTGGCCATCGCACCTGCTCACGGCTCGGTTTTGATTGAGTGTGCCCGGC
GAGAGCTGCACGCTACCACTCCTGTTGAGCACCCCAACCGTAATCATCCAACCCGCCTCTCCCTTGTCTT
TTACCAGCACAAAAACCTAAATAAGCCCCAACATGGTTTTGAACTAAACAAGATTAAGTTTGAGGCTAAA
GAAGCTAAGAATAAGAAAATGAAGGCCTCAGAGCAAAAAGACCAGGCAGCTAATGAAGGTCCAGAACAGT
CCTCTGAAGTAAATGAATTGAACCAAATTCCTTCTCATAAAGCATTAACATTAACCCATGACAATGTTGT
CACCGTGTCCCCTTATGCTCTCACACACGTTGCGGGGCCCTATAACCATTGGGTCATGGCCGGCCAGGCA
AAAAAGAAAAAGGAATTCGGCAGTGGAGAGGGCAGAGGAAGTCTGCTAACATGCGGTGACGTCGAGGAGA
ATCCTGGCCCAGTGAGCAAGGGCGAGGAGGATAACATGGCCATCATCAAGGAGTTCATGCGCTTCAAGGT
GCACATGGAGGGCTCCGTGAACGGCCACGAGTTCGAGATCGAGGGCGAGGGCGAGGGCCGCCCCTACGAG
GGCACCCAGACCGCCAAGCTGAAGGTGACCAAGGGTGGCCCCCTGCCCTTCGCCTGGGACATCCTGTCCC
CTCAGTTCATGTACGGCTCCAAGGCCTACGTGAAGCACCCCGCCGACATCCCCGACTACTTGAAGCTGTC
CTTCCCCGAGGGCTTCAAGTGGGAGCGCGTGATGAACTTCGAGGACGGCGGCGTGGTGACCGTGACCCAG
GACTCCTCCCTGCAGGACGGCGAGTTCATCTACAAGGTGAAGCTGCGCGGCACCAACTTCCCCTCCGACG
GCCCCGTAATGCAGAAGAAAACCATGGGCTGGGAGGCCTCCTCCGAGCGGATGTACCCCGAGGACGGCGC
CCTGAAGGGCGAGATCAAGCAGAGGCTGAAGCTGAAGGACGGCGGCCACTACGACGCTGAGGTCAAGACC
ACCTACAAGGCCAAGAAGCCCGTGCAGCTGCCCGGCGCCTACAACGTCAACATCAAGTTGGACATCACCT
CCCACAACGAGGACTACACCATCGTGGAACAGTACGAACGCGCCGAGGGCCGCCACTCCACCGGCGGCAT
GGACGAGCTGTACAAGTAAGAATTCTAACTAGAGCTCGCTGATCAGCCTCGACTGTGCCTTCTAGTTGCC
AGCCATCTGTTGTTTGCCCCTCCCCCGTGCCTTCCTTGACCCTGGAAGGTGCCACTCCCACTGTCCTTTC
CTAATAAAATGAGGAAATTGCATCGCATTGTCTGAGTAGGTGTCATTCTATTCTGGGGGGTGGGGTGGGG
CAGGACAGCAAGGGGGAGGATTGGGAAGAGAATAGCAGGCATGCTGGGGAGCGGCCGCAGGAACCCCTAG
TGATGGAGTTGGCCACTCCCTCTCTGCGCGCTCGCTCGCTCACTGAGGCCGGGCGACCAAAGGTCGCCCG
ACGCCCGGGCTTTGCCCGGGCGGCCTCAGTGAGCGAGCGAGCGCGCAGCTGCCTGCAGGGGCGCCTGATG
CGGTATTTTCTCCTTACGCATCTGTGCGGTATTTCACACCGCATA
[95 nt withheld, positions 8866-8960]
T
[46 nt withheld, positions 8962-9007]
C
[141 nt withheld, positions 9009-9149]
CCTTTGACGTTGGAGTCCACGTTCTTT
[37 nt withheld, positions 9177-9213]
ACTCTATCTCGGGCTATTCTTTTGATTTATAAGGGATTTTGCCGATTTCGGTCTATTGGTTAAAAAATGA
GCTGATTTAACAAAAATTTAACGCGAATTTTAACAAAATATTAACGTTTACAATTTTATGGTGCACTCTC
AGTACAATCTGCTCTGATGCCGCATAGTTAAGCCAGCCCCGACACCCGCCAACACCCGCTGACGCGCCCT
GACGGGCTTGTCTGCTCCCGGCATCCGCTTACAGACAAGCTGTGACCGTCTCCGGGAGCTGCATGTGTCA
GAGGTTTTCACCGTCATCACCGAAACGCGCGAGACGAAAGGGCCTCGTGATACGCCTATTTTTATAGGTT
AATGTCATGATAATAATGGTTTCTTAGACGTCAGGTGGCACTTTTCGGGGAAATGTGCGCGGAACCCCTA
TTTGTTTATTTTTCTAAATACATTCAAATATGTATCCGCTCATGAGACAATAACCCTGATAAATGCTTCA
ATAATATTGAAAAAGGAAGAGTATGAGTATTCAACATTTCCGTGTCGCCCTTATTCCCTTTTTTGCGGCA
TTTTGCCTTCCTGTTTTTGCTCACCCAGAAACGCTGGTGAAAGTAAAAGATGCTGAAGATCAGTTGGGTG
CACGAGTGGGTTACATCGAACTGGATCTCAACAGCGGTAAGATCCTTGAGAGTTTTCGCCCCGAAGAACG
TTTTCCAATGATGAGCACTTTTAAAGTTCTGCTATGTGGCGCGGTATTATCCCGTATTGACGCCGGGCAA
GAGCAACTCGGTCGCCGCATACACTATTCTCAGAATGACTTGGTTGAGTACTCACCAGTCACAGAAAAGC
ATCTTACGGATGGCATGACAGTAAGAGAATTATGCAGTGCTGCCATAACCATGAGTGATAACACTGCGGC
CAACTTACTTCTGACAACGATCGGAGGACCGAAGGAGCTAACCGCTTTTTTGCACAACATGGGGGATCAT
GTAACTCGCCTTGATCGTTGGGAACCGGAGCTGAATGAAGCCATACCAAACGACGAGCGTGACACCACGA
TGCCTGTAGCAATGGCAACAACGTTGCGCAAACTATTAACTGGCGAACTACTTACTCTAGCTTCCCGGCA
ACAATTAATAGACTGGATGGAGGCGGATAAAGTTGCAGGACCACTTCTGCGCTCGGCCCTTCCGGCTGGC
TGGTTTATTGCTGATAAATCTGGAGCCGGTGAGCGTGGAAGCCGCGGTATCATTGCAGCACTGGGGCCAG
ATGGTAAGCCCTCCCGTATCGTAGTTATCTACACGACGGGGAGTCAGGCAACTATGGATGAACGAAATAG
ACAGATCGCTGAGATAGGTGCCTCACTGATTAAGCATTGGTAACTGTCAGACCAAGTTTACTCATATATA
CTTTAGATTGATTTAAAACTTCATTTTTAATTTAAAAGGATCTAGGTGAAGATCCTTTTTGATAATCTCA
TGACCAAAATCCCTTAACGTGAGTTTTCGTTCCACTGAGCGTCAGACCCCGTAGAAAAGATCAAAGGATC
TTCTTGAGATCCTTTTTTTCTGCGCGTAATCTGCTGCTTGCAAACAAAAAAACCACCGCTACCAGCGGTG
GTTTGTTTGCCGGATCAAGAGCTACCAACTCTTTTTCCGAAGGTAACTGGCTTCAGCAGAGCGCAGATAC
CAAATACTGTTCTTCTAGTGTAGCCGTAGTTAGGCCACCACTTCAAGAACTCTGTAGCACCGCCTACATA
CCTCGCTCTGCTAATCCTGTTACCAGTGGCTGCTGCCAGTGGCGATAAGTCGTGTCTTACCGGGTTGGAC
TCAAGACGATAGTTACCGGATAAGGCGCAGCGGTCGGGCTGAACGGGGGGTTCGTGCACACAGCCCAGCT
TGGAGCGAACGACCTACACCGAACTGAGATACCTACAGCGTGAGCTATGAGAAAGCGCCACGCTTCCCGA
AGGGAGAAAGGCGGACAGGTATCCGGTAAGCGGCAGGGTCGGAACAGGAGAGCGCACGAGGGAGCTTCCA
GGGGGAAACGCCTGGTATCTTTATAGTCCTGTCGGGTTTCGCCACCTCTGACTTGAGCGTCGATTTTTGT
GATGCTCGTCAGGGGGGCGGAGCCTATGGAAAAACGCCAGCAACGCGGCCTTTTTACGGTTCCTGGCCTT
TTGCTGGCCTTTTGCTCACATGT
